Addgene plasmid #16950: pBluescript Engrailed-2
Depositing lab: Richard Harland. Depositing organization: University of California, Berkeley. Publication: Cephalic expression and molecular characterization of Xenopus En-2. Hemmati-Brivanlou A, de la Torre JR, Holt C, Harland RM. Development. 1991 Mar . 111(3):715-24. PubMed 1679005.
Backbone
  Vector backbone: pBluescript KS
  Backbone manufacturer: Stratagene
  Backbone size w/o insert (bp): 3000
  Vector type: Xenopus Probe
Growth in bacteria
  Bacterial resistance: Ampicillin, 100 μg/mL
  Growth temperature: 37°C
  Growth strain: DH5alpha
  Copy number: High Copy
Gene/Insert
  Gene/Insert name: Engrailed-2 (alt names: En-2; En2)
  Species: X. laevis (frog)
  Insert size (bp): 1400
  Entrez Gene: en2-b (a.k.a. En2, eng2, xen2, maben, engrailed-2)
  Cloning method: Restriction Enzyme
  Sequencing primers: 5′ T7; 3′ T3
Terms and licenses: Academic/Nonprofit Terms; Industry Terms: Not Available to Industry
Depositor comments: In situ probe cut with Xba1, transcribe with T3.
How to cite: pBluescript Engrailed-2 was a gift from Richard Harland (Addgene plasmid # 16950 ; http://n2t.net/addgene:16950 ; RRID:Addgene_16950)
