[The description below was written by a language model from this plasmid's Addgene catalogue record.]
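Description:
pBluescript Engrailed-2 is a bacterial cloning plasmid that serves as a template for making RNA probes against the Xenopus laevis Engrailed-2 transcript. The backbone is pBluescript KS, a phagemid of about 3 kb that is maintained at high copy number in E. coli and selected with ampicillin. No feature table accompanies the record, so individual backbone elements are not annotated. pBluescript vectors are known for a multiple cloning site flanked by opposing T7 and T3 bacteriophage RNA polymerase promoters, and the record's listing of T7 and T3 as the 5′ and 3′ sequencing primers fits that arrangement.

The insert is about 1.4 kb of X. laevis Engrailed-2 (En-2, En2; linked to the en2-b gene entry), introduced by restriction enzyme cloning. The specific cloning sites are not stated, nor is it stated whether the fragment covers the full coding region. Engrailed-2 encodes a homeodomain transcription factor. The associated publication concerns its cephalic expression and molecular characterization in the frog.

The plasmid carries no eukaryotic promoter or reporter according to the record, and it is catalogued as a Xenopus probe vector rather than an expression construct. The depositor notes that the in situ probe is produced by linearizing the plasmid with XbaI and transcribing with T3 polymerase. Because T3 lies at the 3′ end of the insert, this run-off transcript should be antisense to the mRNA. Labelled RNA made this way is typically used for in situ hybridization to visualize En-2 expression in Xenopus embryos.
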