>Addgene plasmid #16950 | pBluescript Engrailed-2 | addgene partial sequence | sequence record 24598 | T7 5'-TAATACGACTCACTATAGGG-3'
NCCGCGGGGGCGGCCGCTCTGAACTAGTGGATCCCCCGGGCTGCAGGAATTCCGGTGCGTGTAAAATTGG
TCTCTCTTAGGAGACAGCTCTGGAAGCGCCGTGGGTTCATGTGCTGCTCCTCCTGCTGTAACAAGAGTGG
GGCAGCTCCTATAGACTTTATATTTAATAATTATATATCTTATATACATATATCTTATGTCACACTCCCT
CAGCTCCACCACTGGGGCTTGGATGGTCTACAAACATCTCCCTACTGGCTGCTCTCAAGGATTTCCCCCC
CAGGAACCTGGATCTGGAAGGAGGGGGTAATGAGCCCGTCCTGGGGAAGAAGAAGGAGAAGATGCTTTGC
TTGGCTGAAGTGAAACATTAAAATCTGCAGAGAAACCGAGAGAGAGCAAAAAAAGAGGAGGCAGAACCTT
TCCTGCAGGAACGTCCCTGGGTCAGAGGCAATTTGAATGTGTAGCTGACTGGAGCCTGTAGGAAACACAA
GGGGTTAAAGGCAAGAAGAAGCTTTGGAATAACAGCATGGAAGAGAATGAGCAGAATAACAGGGAAGTGG
AGCCACAGCAGGAGTCAGGAGAAGAGTCCAACAGGGGGATCCTTCATCAGGCTCCTCCTGGGAACCACCA
GCCCCATCACAGGATAAANNNTTTNCTTCATNGACAACCTTCTACGGCCGGAGTTCGGGGAGGAGGAAAG
AAGGAATAAGCCATCAGGATGAGCTCTATACTGAGAGAGACACTGGGGCTTTNTCTGGGGGCAAAAGCGG
CCACCACCGAGTCATGTCCCNANGGCGCAGGAGNTCTNCCANTCNTCCNTTTNTNNTGAAAAAAAAAACT
GNCTGNCCATGAAAANCCN
